>Addgene plasmid #223242 | sUPRa | addgene full sequence | sequence record 450772 | Addgene NGS Result
CCTGCAGGCAGCTGCGCGCTCGCTCGCTCACTGAGGCCGCCCGGGCGTCGGGCGACCTTTGGTCGCCCGG
CCTCAGTGAGCGAGCGAGCGCGCAGAGAGGGAGTGGCCAACTCCATCACTAGGGGTTCCTGCGGCCGCAC
GCGTTAGCAATGACGTGAGTTGCGGAGGAGGCCGCTTCGAATCGGCAGCAGCCAGCTTGGTGGCATGGAC
CAATCAGCGGCCTCCAACGAGTAGCGACTTCACCAATCGGAGGCCTCCACGACGGGGCTGTGGGGAGGGT
ATATAAGGCGAGTCGGCGACGGCGCGCTCGATACTGGCCGAGACAACACTGGGTACCGCCACCATGGTGA
GCAAGGGCGAGGAGGATAACATGGCCTCTCTCCCAGCGACACATGAGTTACACATCTTTGGCTCCATCAA
CGGTGTGGACTTTGACATGGTGGGTCAGGGCACCGGCAATCCAAATGATGGTTATGAGGAGTTAAACCTG
AAGTCCACCAAGGGTGACCTCCAGTTCTCCCCCTGGATTCTGGTCCCTCATATCGGGTATGGCTTCCATC
AGTACCTGCCCTACCCTGACGGGATGTCGCCTTTCCAGGCCGCCATGGTAGATGGCTCCGGATACCAAGT
CCATCGCACAATGCAGTTTGAAGATGGTGCCTCCCTTACTGTTAACTACCGCTACACCTACGAGGGAAGC
CACATCAAAGGAGAGGCCCAGGTGAAGGGGACTGGTTTCCCTGCTGACGGTCCTGTGATGACCAACTCGC
TGACCGCTGCGGACTGGTGCAGGTCGAAGAAGACTTACCCCAACGACAAAACCATCATCAGTACCTTTAA
GTGGAGTTACACCACTGGAAATGGCAAGCGCTACCGGAGCACTGCGCGGACCACCTACACCTTTGCCAAG
CCAATGGCGGCTAACTATCTGAAGAACCAGCCGATGTACGTGTTCCGTAAGACGGAGCTCAAGCACTCCA
AGACCGAGCTCAACTTCAAGGAGTGGCAAAAGGCCTTTACCGATGTGATGGGCATGGACGAGCTGTACAA
GCATGGCTTCCCGCCGGAGGTGGAGGAGCAGGATGATGGCACGCTGCCCATGTCTTGTGCCCAGGAGAGC
GGGATGGACCGTCACCCTGCAGCCTGTGCTTCTGCTAGGATCAATGTGTAGCTCGAGAGATCTACGGGTG
GCATCCCTGTGACCCCTCCCCAGTGCCTCTCCTGGCCCTGGAAGTTGCCACTCCAGTGCCCACCAGCCTT
GTCCTAATAAAATTAAGTTGCATCATTTTGTCTGACTAGGTGTCCTTCTATAATATTATGGGGTGGAGGG
GGGTGGTATGGAGCAAGGGGCAAGTTGGGAAGACAACCTGTAGGGCCTGCGGGGTCTATTGGGAACCAAG
CTGGAGTGCAGTGGCACAATCTTGGCTCACTGCAATCTCCGCCTCCTGGGTTCAAGCGATTCTCCTGCCT
CAGCCTCCCGAGTTGTTGGGATTCCAGGCATGCATGACCAGGCTCAGCTAATTTTTGTTTTTTTGGTAGA
GACGGGGTTTCACCATATTGGCCAGGCTGGTCTCCAACTCCTAATCTCAGGTGATCTACCCACCTTGGCC
TCCCAAATTGCTGGGATTACAGGCGTGAACCACTGCTCCCTTCCCTGTCCTTCTGATTTTGTAGGTAACC
ACGTGAAGGATCTGCGATCGCTCCGGTGCCCGTCAGTGGGCAGAGCGCACATCGCCCACAGTCCCCGAGA
AGTTGGGGGGAGGGGTCGGCAATTGAACGGGTGCCTAGAGAAGGTGGCGCGGGGTAAACTGGGAAAGTGA
TGTCGTGTACTGGCTCCGCCTTTTTCCCGAGGGTGGGGGAGAACCGTATATAAGTGCAGTAGTCGCCGTG
AACGTTCTTTTTCGCAACGGGTTTGCCGCCAGAACACAGCTGAAGCTTCGAGGGGCTCGCATCTCTCCTT
CACGCGCCCGCCGCCCTACCTGAGGCCGCCATCCACGCCGGTTGAGTCGCGTTCTGCCGCCTCCCGCCTG
TGGTGCCTCCTGAACTGCGTCCGCCGTCTAGGTAAGTTTAAAGCTCAGGTCGAGACCGGGCCTTTGTCCG
GCGCTCCCTTGGAGCCTACCTAGACTCAGCCGGCTCTCCACGCTTTGCCTGACCCTGCTTGCTCAACTCT
ACGTCTTTGTTTCGTTTTCTGTTCTGCGCCGTTACAGATCCAAGCTGTGACCGGCGCCTACGTCGAGGCC
ACCATGGTGAGCAAGGGCGAGGCAGTGATCAAGGAGTTCATGCGGTTCAAGGTGCACATGGAGGGCTCCA
TGAACGGCCACGAGTTCGAGATCGAGGGCGAGGGCGAGGGCCGCCCCTACGAGGGCACCCAGACCGCCAA
GCTGAAGGTGACCAAGGGTGGCCCCCTGCCCTTCTCCTGGGACATCCTGTCCCCTCAGTTCATGTACGGC
TCCAGGGCCTTCATCAAGCACCCCGCCGACATCCCCGACTACTATAAGCAGTCCTTCCCCGAGGGCTTCA
AGTGGGAGCGCGTGATGAACTTCGAGGACGGCGGCGCCGTGACCGTGACCCAGGACACCTCCCTGGAGGA
CGGCACCCTGATCTACAAGGTGAAGCTCCGCGGCACCAACTTCCCTCCTGACGGCCCCGTAATGCAGAAG
AAGACAATGGGCTGGGAAGCGTCCACCGAGCGGTTGTACCCCGAGGACGGCGTGCTGAAGGGCGACATTA
AGATGGCCCTGCGCCTGAAGGACGGCGGCCGCTACCTGGCGGACTTCAAGACCACCTACAAGGCCAAGAA
GCCCGTGCAGATGCCCGGCGCCTACAACGTCGACCGCAAGTTGGACATCACCTCCCACAACGAGGACTAC
ACCGTGGTGGAACAGTACGAACGCTCCGAGGGCCGCCACTCCACCGGCGGCATGGACGAGCTGTACAAGT
AAGAATTCCGCTCGAGATAATCAACCTCTGGATTACAAAATTTGTGAAAGATTGACTGGTATTCTTAACT
ATGTTGCTCCTTTTACGCTATGTGGATACGCTGCTTTAATGCCTTTGTATCATGCTATTGCTTCCCGTAT
GGCTTTCATTTTCTCCTCCTTGTATAAATCCTGGTTAGTTCTTGCCACGGCGGAACTCATCGCCGCCTGC
CTTGCCCGCTGCTGGACAGGGGCTCGGCTGTTGGGCACTGACAATTCCGTGGTGTTTATTTGTGAAATTT
GTGATGCTATTGCTTTATTTGTAACCATCTAGCTTTATTTGTGAAATTTGTGATGCTATTGCTTTATTTG
TAACCATTATAAGCTGCAATAAACAAGTTAACAACAACAATTGCATTCATTTTATGTTTCAGGTTCAGGG
GGAGATGTGGGAGGTTTTTTAAAGCGGCCGCCACGTGCGGACCGAGCGGCCGCAGGAACCCCTAGTGATG
GAGTTGGCCACTCCCTCTCTGCGCGCTCGCTCGCTCACTGAGGCCGGGCGACCAAAGGTCGCCCGACGCC
CGGGCTTTGCCCGGGCGGCCTCAGTGAGCGAGCGAGCGCGCAGCTGCCTGCAGGGGCGCCTGATGCGGTA
TTTTCTCCTTACGCATCTGTGCGGTATTTCACACCGCATA
[95 nt withheld, positions 3611-3705]
T
[46 nt withheld, positions 3707-3752]
C
[141 nt withheld, positions 3754-3894]
CCTTTGACGTTGGAGTCCACGTTCTTT
[37 nt withheld, positions 3922-3958]
ACTCTATCTCGGGCTATTCTTTTGATTTATAAGGGATTTTGCCGATTTCGGTCTATTGGTTAAAAAATGA
GCTGATTTAACAAAAATTTAACGCGAATTTTAACAAAATATTAACGTTTACAATTTTATGGTGCACTCTC
AGTACAATCTGCTCTGATGCCGCATAGTTAAGCCAGCCCCGACACCCGCCAACACCCGCTGACGCGCCCT
GACGGGCTTGTCTGCTCCCGGCATCCGCTTACAGACAAGCTGTGACCGTCTCCGGGAGCTGCATGTGTCA
GAGGTTTTCACCGTCATCACCGAAACGCGCGAGACGAAAGGGCCTCGTGATACGCCTATTTTTATAGGTT
AATGTCATGATAATAATGGTTTCTTAGACGTCAGGTGGCACTTTTCGGGGAAATGTGCGCGGAACCCCTA
TTTGTTTATTTTTCTAAATACATTCAAATATGTATCCGCTCATGAGACAATAACCCTGATAAATGCTTCA
ATAATATTGAAAAAGGAAGAGTATGAGTATTCAACATTTCCGTGTCGCCCTTATTCCCTTTTTTGCGGCA
TTTTGCCTTCCTGTTTTTGCTCACCCAGAAACGCTGGTGAAAGTAAAAGATGCTGAAGATCAGTTGGGTG
CACGAGTGGGTTACATCGAACTGGATCTCAACAGCGGTAAGATCCTTGAGAGTTTTCGCCCCGAAGAACG
TTTTCCAATGATGAGCACTTTTAAAGTTCTGCTATGTGGCGCGGTATTATCCCGTATTGACGCCGGGCAA
GAGCAACTCGGTCGCCGCATACACTATTCTCAGAATGACTTGGTTGAGTACTCACCAGTCACAGAAAAGC
ATCTTACGGATGGCATGACAGTAAGAGAATTATGCAGTGCTGCCATAACCATGAGTGATAACACTGCGGC
CAACTTACTTCTGACAACGATCGGAGGACCGAAGGAGCTAACCGCTTTTTTGCACAACATGGGGGATCAT
GTAACTCGCCTTGATCGTTGGGAACCGGAGCTGAATGAAGCCATACCAAACGACGAGCGTGACACCACGA
TGCCTGTAGCAATGGCAACAACGTTGCGCAAACTATTAACTGGCGAACTACTTACTCTAGCTTCCCGGCA
ACAATTAATAGACTGGATGGAGGCGGATAAAGTTGCAGGACCACTTCTGCGCTCGGCCCTTCCGGCTGGC
TGGTTTATTGCTGATAAATCTGGAGCCGGTGAGCGTGGGTCTCGCGGTATCATTGCAGCACTGGGGCCAG
ATGGTAAGCCCTCCCGTATCGTAGTTATCTACACGACGGGGAGTCAGGCAACTATGGATGAACGAAATAG
ACAGATCGCTGAGATAGGTGCCTCACTGATTAAGCATTGGTAACTGTCAGACCAAGTTTACTCATATATA
CTTTAGATTGATTTAAAACTTCATTTTTAATTTAAAAGGATCTAGGTGAAGATCCTTTTTGATAATCTCA
TGACCAAAATCCCTTAACGTGAGTTTTCGTTCCACTGAGCGTCAGACCCCGTAGAAAAGATCAAAGGATC
TTCTTGAGATCCTTTTTTTCTGCGCGTAATCTGCTGCTTGCAAACAAAAAAACCACCGCTACCAGCGGTG
GTTTGTTTGCCGGATCAAGAGCTACCAACTCTTTTTCCGAAGGTAACTGGCTTCAGCAGAGCGCAGATAC
CAAATACTGTTCTTCTAGTGTAGCCGTAGTTAGGCCACCACTTCAAGAACTCTGTAGCACCGCCTACATA
CCTCGCTCTGCTAATCCTGTTACCAGTGGCTGCTGCCAGTGGCGATAAGTCGTGTCTTACCGGGTTGGAC
TCAAGACGATAGTTACCGGATAAGGCGCAGCGGTCGGGCTGAACGGGGGGTTCGTGCACACAGCCCAGCT
TGGAGCGAACGACCTACACCGAACTGAGATACCTACAGCGTGAGCTATGAGAAAGCGCCACGCTTCCCGA
AGGGAGAAAGGCGGACAGGTATCCGGTAAGCGGCAGGGTCGGAACAGGAGAGCGCACGAGGGAGCTTCCA
GGGGGAAACGCCTGGTATCTTTATAGTCCTGTCGGGTTTCGCCACCTCTGACTTGAGCGTCGATTTTTGT
GATGCTCGTCAGGGGGGCGGAGCCTATGGAAAAACGCCAGCAACGCGGCCTTTTTACGGTTCCTGGCCTT
TTGCTGGCCTTTTGCTCACATGT
Features (pLannotate 1.2.2; 20 found; start..end, strand, type, name):
     12..39      +  repeat_region  AAV2 ITR (fragment): inverted terminal repeat of adeno-associated virus serotype 2 inverted
     68..95      +  repeat_region  AAV2 ITR (fragment): inverted terminal repeat of adeno-associated virus serotype 2 inverted
    344..1051    +  CDS            mNeonGreen: mNeonGreen is a basic (constitutively fluorescent) green/yellow fluorescent protein published in 2013, derived from Branchiostoma lanceolatum. It is reported to be a very rapidly-maturing monomer with moderate acid sensitivity.
   1052..1171    +  CDS            d2EYFP (fragment): EYFP destabilized by residues 422-461 of mouse ornithine decarboxylase, giving an in vivo half-life of ~2 hours mammalian codon-optimized
   1186..1662    +  polyA_signal   hGH poly(A) signal: human growth hormone polyadenylation signal
   1718..1929    +  promoter       EF-1α core promoter: core promoter for human elongation factor EF-1α
   1942..2210    +  LTR            5' LTR (truncated): truncated 5' long terminal repeat (LTR) from human T-cell leukemia virus (HTLV) type 1
   2244..2939    +  CDS            mScarlet-I: mScarlet-I is a basic (constitutively fluorescent) red fluorescent protein published in 2016, derived from synthetic construct. It is reported to be a rapidly-maturing monomer with moderate acid sensitivity.
   2959..3116    +  misc_feature   WPRE (fragment): woodchuck hepatitis virus posttranscriptional regulatory element
   3122..3206    +  misc_feature   WPRE (fragment): woodchuck hepatitis virus posttranscriptional regulatory element
   3205..3248    -  polyA_signal   SV40 poly(A) signal (fragment): SV40 polyadenylation signal
   3252..3319    -  polyA_signal   SV40 poly(A) signal (fragment): SV40 polyadenylation signal
   3414..3554    +  repeat_region  AAV2 ITR: inverted terminal repeat of adeno-associated virus serotype 2 inverted
   3559..3610    -  misc_feature   bom (fragment): basis of mobility region from pBR322
   3629..4084    +  rep_origin     f1 ori (sequence partly withheld): f1 bacteriophage origin of replication; arrow indicates direction of (+) strand synthesis
   4085..4134    -  misc_feature   bom (fragment): basis of mobility region from pBR322
   4236..4271    -  CDS            rop (fragment): Rop protein, which maintains plasmids at low copy number; rop
   4366..4470    +  promoter       AmpR promoter: bla
   4471..5331    +  CDS            AmpR: β-lactamase; bla; confers resistance to ampicillin, carbenicillin, and related antibiotics
   5502..6090    +  rep_origin     ori: high-copy-number ColE1/pMB1/pBR322/pUC origin of replication
