>Addgene plasmid #223242 | sUPRa Sequencing Result | analyzer sequence | sequence record 447429
AATGTGAGTTAGCTCACTCATTAGGCACCCCAGGCTTTACACTTTATGCTTCCGGCTCGTATGTTGTGTG
GAATTGTGAGCGGATAACAATTTCACACAGGAAACAGCTATGACCATGATTACGCCAGTTTAAACTGTGG
GAGATTAGAGGGCAAAGTGTACAAAGATACCACTTTGTATACGACGCTGTCTCCATGCGACATGTGTACA
GGTGCCATCATCATGTATGGTATTCCACGCTGTGTTGTCGGTGAGAACGTTAATTTCAAAAGTAAGGGCG
ATTAATTAAGGATCCGCTGAAGCTTCGTACGCTGCAGGTCGACAACCCTTAATGTTCTTCATTCTACGCA
CGGTCCTTCAATTCGCTTGGCGGAGATCTATGACAAGAGGGTCGAACTCGCCTAAGTCGTAATTGAGTCA
GTTACGCTAGGGATAACAGGGTAATATAGCTGTTTAGCTTGCCTCGTCCCCGCCGGGTCACCCGGCCAGC
GACATGGAGGCCCAGAATACCCTCCTTGACAGTCTTGACGTGCGCAGCTCAGGGGCATGATGTGACTGTC
GCCCGTACATTTAGCCCATACATCCCCATGTATAATCATTTGCATCCATACATTTTGATGGCCGCACGGC
GCGAAGCAAAAATTACGGCTCCTCGCTGCAGACCTGCGAGCAGGGAAACGCTCCCCTCACAGACGCGTTG
AATTGTCCCCACGCCGCGCCCCTGTAGAGAAATATAAAAGGTTAGGATTTGCCACTGAGGTTCTTCTTTC
ATATACTTCCTTTTAAAATCTTGCTAGGATACAGTTCTCACATCACATCCGAACATAAACAACCATGGGT
AAGGAAAAGACTCACGTTTCGAGGCCGCGATTAAATTCCAACATGGATGCTGATTTATATGGGTATAAAT
GGGCTCGCGATAATGTCGGGCAATCAGGTGCGACAATCTATCGATTGTATGGGAAGCCCGATGCGCCAGA
GTTGTTTCTGAAACATGGCAAAGGTAGCGTTGCCAATGATGTTACAGATGAGATGGTCAGACTAAACTGG
CTGACGGAATTTATGCCTCTTCCGACCATCAAGCATTTTATCCGTACTCCTGATGATGCATGGTTACTCA
CCACTGCGATCCCCGGCAAAACAGCATTCCAGGTATTAGAAGAATATCCTGATTCAGGTGAAAATATTGT
TGATGCGCTGGCAGTGTTCCTGCGCCGGTTGCATTCGATTCCTGTTTGTAATTGTCCTTTTAACAGCGAT
CGCGTATTTCGTCTCGCTCAGGCGCAATCACGAATGAATAACGGTTTGGTTGATGCGAGTGATTTTGATG
ACGAGCGTAATGGCTGGCCTGTTGAACAAGTCTGGAAAGAAATGCATAAGCTTTTGCCATTCTCACCGGA
TTCAGTCGTCACTCATGGTGATTTCTCACTTGATAACCTTATTTTTGACGAGGGGAAATTAATAGGTTGT
ATTGATGTTGGACGAGTCGGAATCGCAGACCGATACCAGGATCTTGCCATCCTATGGAACTGCCTCGGTG
AGTTTTCTCCTTCATTACAGAAACGGCTTTTTCAAAAATATGGTATTGATAATCCTGATATGAATAAATT
GCAGTTTCATTTGATGCTCGATGAGTTTTTCTAATCAGTACTGACAATAAAAAGATTCTTGTTTTCAAGA
ACTTGTCATTTGTATAGTTTTTTTATATTGTAGTTGTTCTATTTTAATCAAATGTTAGCGTGATTTATAT
TTTTTTTCGCCTCGACATCATCTGCCCAGATGCGAAGTTAAGTGCGCAGAAAGTAATATCATGCGTCAAT
CGTATGTGAATGCTGGTCGCTATACTGCTGTCGATTCGATACTAACGCCGCCATCCAGTGTCGAAAACGA
GCTCTCGAGAACCCTTAAAGTTACGCTAGGGATAACAGGGTAATATAGGTTCTTCATTCTACGCACGGTC
CTTCAATTCGCTTGGCGGTTAGACCCGAATGACAAGAGGGTCGAACTCGCCTAAGTCGTAATTGAGTCCA
GATCCACTAGTGGCCTATCCGCGGACCGTTTATTCTTTTCATCGGAGTCAAGGAGCAACCTGCTCGAATC
AAAAGATTGATTTCATTTATAGACAAGGGCAATACTGCAAGCAAGAAAAAGATCAGACATCTAGGCTCTA
AACAACGAGCATTTGTAGAAATAGAACTAATTGAAGTAAAGAGGTGGATTCCTTTACTAACTGCCCATGA
AAATGACCGTTTGGGAAGAGTTGTTCTTAGGAAGGACGGTAGAACCATTGCGGCAGGTAAAATATCCGAA
ATAACTCAGTAGAAGGGTGAAAATAGATGATAAGGATTTTATACGCTTCTGTATGTAATTTTTTCAATTT
CTACAAATTAATAGCGATCCTTTTTTAATATTTGAATTTAGTGTAACGCGAAAATAAAAATATGAAAGTA
CTTACAAAAGGTTAGAGGGCGACAATACAAAAGAATACCTGCCTCTCAATATATCTAAAAAACTATTGAA
TAGGTTTGAAAAACTCATAATTCAGACAGTTATTGAATTCACAATGAAGCTACTGTCTTCTATCGAACAA
GCATGCGATATTTGCCGACTTAAAAAGCTCAAGTGCTCCAAAGAAAAACCGAAGTGCGCCAAGTGTCTGA
AGAACAACTGGGAGTGTCGCTACTCTCCCAAAACCAAAAGGTCTCCGCTGACTAGGGCACATCTGACAGA
AGTGGAATCAAGGCTAGAAAGACTGGAACAGCTATTTCTACTGATTTTTCCTCGAGAAGACCTTGACATG
ATTTTGAAAATGGATTCTTTACAGGATATAAAAGCATTGTTAACAGGATTATTTGTACAAGATAATGTGA
ATAAAGATGCCGTCACAGATAGATTGGCTTCAGTGGAGACTGATATGCCTCTAACATTGAGACAGCATAG
AATAAGTGCGACATCATCATCGGAAGAGAGTAGTAACAAAGGTCAAAGACAGTTGACTGTATCGATTGAC
TCGGCAGCTCATCATGATAACTCCACAATTCCGTTGGATTTTATGCCCAGGGATGCTCTTCATGGATTTG
ATTGGTCTGAAGAGGATGACATGTCGGATGGCTTGCCCTTCCTGAAAACGGACCCCAACAATAATGGGTT
CTTTGGCGACGGTTCTCTCTTATGTATTCTTCGATCTATTGGCTTTAAACCGGAAAATTACACGAACTCT
AACGTTAACAGGCTCCCGACCATGATTACGGATAGATACACGTTGGCTTCTAGATCCACAACATCCCGTT
TACTTCAAAGTTATCTCAATAATTTTCACCCCTACTGCCCTATCGTGCACTCACCGACGCTAATGATGTT
GTATAATAACCAGATTGAAATCGCGTCGAAGGATCAATGGCAAATCCTTTTTAACTGCATATTAGCCATT
GGAGCCTGGTGTATAGAGGGGGAATCTACTGATATAGATGTTTTTTACTATCAAAATGCTAAATCTCATT
TGACGAGCAAGGTCTTCGAGTCAGGTTCCATAATTTTGGTGACAGCCCTACATCTTCTGTCGCGATATAC
ACAGTGGAGGCAGAAAACAAATACTAGCTATAATTTTCACAGCTTTTCCATAAGAATGGCCATATCATTG
GGCTTGAATAGGGACCTCCCCTCGTCCTTCAGTGATAGCAGCATTCTGGAACAAAGACGCCGAATTTGGT
GGTCTGTCTACTCTTGGGAGATCCAATTGTCCCTGCTTTATGGTCGATCCATCCAGCTTTCTCAGAATAC
AATCTCCTTCCCTTCTTCTGTCGACGATGTGCAGCGTACCACAACAGGTCCCACCATATATCATGGCATC
ATTGAAACAGCAAGGCTCTTACAAGTTTTCACAAAAATCTATGAACTAGACAAAACAGTAACTGCAGAAA
AAAGTCCTATATGTGCAAAAAAATGCTTGATGATTTGTAATGAGATTGAGGAGGTTTCGAGACAGGCACC
AAAGTTTTTACAAATGGATATTTCCACCACCGCTCTAACCAATTTGTTGAAGGAACACCCTTGGCTATCC
TTTACAAGATTCGAACTGAAGTGGAAACAGTTGTCTCTTATCATTTATGTATTAAGAGATTTTTTCACTA
ATTTTACCCAGAAAAAGTCACAACTAGAACAGGATCAAAATGATCATCAAAGTTATGAAGTTAAACGATG
CTCCATCATGTTAAGCGATGCAGCACAAAGAACTGTTATGTCTGTAAGTAGCTATATGGACAATCATAAT
GTCACCCCATATTTTGCCTGGAATTGTTCTTATTACTTGTTCAATGCAGTCCTAGTACCCATAAAGACTC
TACTCTCAAACTCAAAATCGAATGCTGAGAATAACGAGACCGCACAATTATTACAACAAATTAACACTGT
TCTGATGCTATTAAAAAAACTGGCCACTTTTAAAATCCAGACTTGTGAAAAATACATTCAAGTACTGGAA
GAGGTATGTGCGCCGTTTCTGTTATCACAGTGTGCAATCCCATTACCGCATATCAGTTATAACAATAGTA
ATGGTAGCGCCATTAAAAATATTGTCGGTTCTGCAACTATCGCCCAATACCCTACTCTTCCGGAGGAAAA
TGTCAACAATATCAGTGTTAAATATGTTTCTCCTGGCTCAGTAGGGCCTTCACCTGTGCCATTGAAATCA
GGAGCAAGTTTCAGTGATCTAGTCAAGCTGTTATCTAACCGTCCACCCTCTCGTAACTCTCCAGTGACAA
TACCAAGAAGCACACCTTCGCATCGCTCAGTCACGCCTTTTCTAGGGCAACAGCAACAGCTGCAATCATT
AGTGCCACTGACCCCGTCTGCTTTGTTTGGTGGCGCCAATTTTAATCAAAGTGGGAATATTGCTGATAGC
TCATTGTCCTTCACTTTCACTAACAGTAGCAACGGTCCGAACCTCATAACAACTCAAACAAATTCTCAAG
CGCTTTCACAACCAATTGCCTCCTCTAACGTTCATGATAACTTCATGAATAATGAAATCACGGCTAGTAA
AATTGATGATGGTAATAATTCAAAACCACTGTCACCTGGTTGGACGGACCAAACTGCGTATAACGCGTTT
GGAATCACTACAGGGATGTTTAATACCACTACAATGGATGATGTATATAACTATCTATTCGATGATGAAG
ATACCCCACCAAACCCAAAAAAAGAGTAAAATGAATCGTAGATACTGAAAAACCCCGCAAGTTCACTTCA
ACTGTGCATCGTGCACCATCTCAATTTCTTTCATTTATACATCGTTTTGCCTTCTTTTATGTAACTATAC
TCCTCTAAGTTTCAATCTTGGCCATGTAACCTCTGATCTATAGAATTTTTTAAATGACTAGAATTAATGC
CCATCTTTTTTTTGGACCTAAATTCTTCATGAAAATATATTACGAGGGCTTATTCAGAAGCTTCGCTCAT
ATAACGAAAAAAAGGGTTTGGATCGAACGTAATTGAGATTGATTAGTTAATACTCAAAATAAAACAGCTC
CTACCACCAGTGTAAAGTAGAACGTTAATAGAGCCAATGTCTTCAGACAGCGGCCGCTGGCCTATGGATT
GGTTTGAAGATATTGGTGAGTAGAGCACGCAGCACGCTGTATTTACGTATTTAATTTTATATATTTGTGC
ATACACTACTAGGGAAGACTTGAAAAAAACCTAGGAAATGAAAAAACGACACAGGAAGTCCCGTATTTAC
TATTTTTTCCTTCCTTTTGATGGGGCAGGGCGGAAATAGAGGATAGGATAAGCCTACTGCTTAGCTGTTT
AAACACTGGCCGTCGTTTTACAACGTCGTGACTGGGAAAACCCTGGCGTTACCCAACTTAATCGCCTTGC
AGCACATCCCCCTTTCGCCAGCTGGCGTAATAGCGAAGAGGCCCGCACCGATCGCCCTTC
Features (pLannotate 1.2.2; 8 found; start..end, strand, type, name):
      1..21      +  protein_bind   CAP binding site: CAP binding activates transcription in the presence of cAMP. E. coli catabolite activator protein
     36..66      +  promoter       lac promoter: promoter for the E. coli lac operon
     74..90      +  protein_bind   lac operator: The lac repressor binds to the lac operator to inhibit transcription in E. coli. This inhibition can be relieved by adding lactose or isopropyl-β-D-thiogalactopyranoside (IPTG). lac repressor encoded by lacI
    133..282     +  CDS            FCY1 (fragment): FCY1_YEAST - Experimental evidence at protein level: Swiss-Prot protein existence level 1. Catalyzes the hydrolytic deamination of cytosine to uracil or 5-methylcytosine to thymine. Is involved in the pyrimidine salvage pathway, which allows the cell to utilize cytosine for pyrimidine nucleotide synthesis. From Saccharomyces cerevisiae (strain ATCC 204508 / S288c) (Baker's yeast).
    491..1847    +  gene           kanMX: yeast selectable marker conferring kanamycin resistance (Wach et al., 1994)
   2056..2319    +  CDS            HBS1 (fragment): HBS1_YEAST - Experimental evidence at protein level: Swiss-Prot protein existence level 1. Involved in protein translation. Together with DOM34, may function in recognizing stalled ribosomes and triggering endonucleolytic cleavage of the mRNA, a mechanism to release non- functional ribosomes and degrade damaged mRNAs. From Saccharomyces cerevisiae (strain ATCC 204508 / S288c) (Baker's yeast).
   2564..5209    +  CDS            GAL4: GAL4 transcriptional activator; Saccharomyces cerevisiae GAL4
   5814..5940    +  CDS            lacZα (fragment): LacZα fragment of β-galactosidase; lacZ fragment
