[The description below was written by a language model from this plasmid's Addgene catalogue record and pLannotate feature annotations shown in this document.]
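Description:
sUPRa is an AAV transfer plasmid of 6,151 bp, built on the pAAV-CAG-mNeonGreen backbone from which the original CAG promoter and WPRE were removed and into which a 3,255 bp dual-reporter insert was cloned between MluI and PmlI sites. It is propagated in E. coli through a high-copy ColE1/pUC-type origin with ampicillin selection (AmpR under its own bla promoter), and it also carries an f1 phage origin. AAV2 inverted terminal repeats flank the payload so that it can be packaged into recombinant AAV. The left ITR is annotated only as short fragments, while the right one is annotated as a full ITR.

Between the ITRs are two independent expression units in the same orientation. The first encodes mNeonGreen fused at its C-terminus to the mouse ornithine decarboxylase degradation sequence (annotated as a d2EYFP fragment), which shortens the protein's half-life so that green signal tracks recent promoter activity, and it ends in the hGH polyadenylation signal. Its promoter is listed only as "Custom" and is not annotated in the roughly 250 bp upstream of the coding sequence. Given the stated purpose, this is presumably the unfolded-protein-response-sensitive element, though the record does not describe its composition. The second unit uses the EF-1α core promoter with an HTLV-1 5' LTR fragment to drive mScarlet-I constitutively, followed by WPRE fragments and SV40 poly(A) fragments. The red signal lets cells be detected irrespective of UPR level, while the green signal reports global UPR activity with cellular resolution.

A second 5,940 nt feature table attached to the entry lists yeast elements (kanMX, GAL4, FCY1 and HBS1 fragments) and lac/lacZα sequences. It does not match the catalogue description and appears to belong to a different construct.
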