Addgene plasmid #223242: sUPRa
Purpose: sUPRa is a dual promoter and two-color construct, which is designed to report the global unfolded protein response (UPR) and affords unbiased cell detection irrespective of UPR levels
Depositing lab: Colin Akerman. Depositing organization: University of Oxford. Publication: sUPRa is a dual-color reporter for unbiased quantification of the unfolded protein response with cellular resolution. Chakrabarty A, Newey SE, Promi MM, Agbetiameh BK, Munro D, Brodersen PJN, Gothard G, Mahfooz K, Mengual JP, Vyazovskiy VV, Akerman CJ. Sci Rep. 2024 Jul 1;14(1):14990. doi: 10.1038/s41598-024-65611-2. PubMed 38951511.
Backbone
  Vector backbone: pAAV-CAG-mNeonGreen
  Backbone manufacturer: Addgene 99134
  Backbone size w/o insert (bp): 2896
  Total vector size (bp): 6151
  Modifications to backbone: Removed the CAG promoter and the WPRE.
  Vector type: AAV
Growth in bacteria
  Bacterial resistance: Ampicillin, 100 μg/mL
  Growth temperature: 37°C
  Growth strain: NEB Stable
  Growth instructions: None
  Copy number: High Copy
Gene/Insert
  Gene/Insert name: sUPRa
  Insert size (bp): 3255
  Promoter: Custom
  Cloning method: Restriction Enzyme; 5′ cloning site MluI (not destroyed); 3′ cloning site PmlI (not destroyed)
  Sequencing primers: 5′ NA
Terms and licenses: Academic/Nonprofit Terms; Industry Terms: Not Available to Industry
How to cite: sUPRa was a gift from Colin Akerman (Addgene plasmid # 223242 ; http://n2t.net/addgene:223242 ; RRID:Addgene_223242)
